>Addgene plasmid #233960 | makeTCR_Hs.TRAV19 | addgene full sequence | sequence record 468286 | Addgene NGS Result
CGTCTCAGATGCTGACTGCCAGCCTGTTGAGGGCAGTCATAGCCTCCATCTGTGTTGTATCCAGCATGGC
TCAGAAGGTAACTCAAGCGCAGACTGAAATTTCTGTGGTGGAGAAGGAGGATGTGACCTTGGACTGTGTG
TATGAAACCCGTGATACTACTTATTACTTATTCTGGTACAAGCAACCACCAAGTGGAGAATTGGTTTTCC
TTATTCGTCGGAACTCTTTTGATGAGCAAAATGAAATAAGTGGTCGGTATTCTTGGAACTTCCAGAAATC
CACCAGTTCCTTCAACTTCACCATCACAGCCTCACAAGTCGTGGACTCAGCAGTATACTTCTGTTGAGAC
GCAGGGAAGATGGCCGCGAAGAAAACGTCATAGCTGTTTCCTGACTGACCATTTAAATCATACCTGACCT
CCATAGCAGAAAGTCAAAAGCCTCCGACCGGAGGCTTTTGACTTGATCGGCACGTAAGAGGTTCCAACTT
TCACCATAATGAAATAAGATCACTACCGGGCGTATTTTTTGAGTTATCGAGATTTTCAGGAGCTAAGGAA
GCTAAAATGGAGAAAAAAATCACTGGATATACCACCGTTGATATATCCCAATGGCATCGTAAAGAACATT
TTGAGGCATTTCAGTCAGTTGCTCAATGTACCTATAACCAGACCGTTCAGCTGGATATTACGGCCTTTTT
AAAGACCGTAAAGAAAAATAAGCACAAGTTTTATCCGGCCTTTATTCACATTCTTGCCCGCCTGATGAAT
GCTCATCCGGAATTTCGTATGGCAATGAAAGACGGTGAGCTGGTGATATGGGATAGTGTTCACCCTTGTT
ACACCGTTTTCCATGAGCAAACTGAAACGTTTTCATCGCTCTGGAGTGAATACCACGACGATTTCCGGCA
GTTTCTACACATATATTCGCAAGATGTGGCGTGTTACGGTGAAAACCTGGCCTATTTCCCTAAAGGGTTT
ATTGAGAATATGTTTTTTGTCTCAGCCAATCCCTGGGTGAGTTTCACCAGTTTTGATTTAAACGTGGCCA
ATATGGACAACTTCTTCGCCCCCGTTTTCACCATGGGCAAATATTATACGCAAGGCGACAAGGTGCTGAT
GCCGCTGGCGATTCAGGTTCATCATGCCGTTTGTGATGGCTTCCATGTCGGCAGAATGCTTAATGAATTA
CAACAGTACTGCGATGAGTGGCAGGGCGGGGCGTAATGAGGGCCCAAATGTAATCACCTGGCTCACCTTC
GGGTGGGCCTTTCTGCGTTGCTGGCGTTTTTCCATAGGCTCCGCCCCCCTGACGAGCATCACAAAAATCG
ATGCTCAAGTCAGAGGTGGCGAAACCCGACAGGACTATAAAGATACCAGGCGTTTCCCCCTGGAAGCTCC
CTCGTGCGCTCTCCTGTTCCGACCCTGCCGCTTACCGGATACCTGTCCGCCTTTCTCCCTTCGGGAAGCG
TGGCGCTTTCTCATAGCTCACGCTGTAGGTATCTCAGTTCGGTGTAGGTCGTTCGCTCCAAGCTGGGCTG
TGTGCACGAACCCCCCGTTCAGCCCGACCGCTGCGCCTTATCCGGTAACTATCGTCTTGAGTCCAACCCG
GTAAGACACGACTTATCGCCACTGGCAGCAGCCACTGGTAACAGGATTAGCAGAGCGAGGTATGTAGGCG
GTGCTACAGAGTTCTTGAAGTGGTGGCCTAACTACGGCTACACTAGAAGAACAGTATTTGGTATCTGCGC
TCTGCTGAAGCCAGTTACCTCGGAAAAAGAGTTGGTAGCTCTTGATCCGGCAAACAAACCACCGCTGGTA
GCGGTGGTTTTTTTGTTTGCAAGCAGCAGATTACGCGCAGAAAAAAAGGATCTCAAGAAGATCCTTTGAT
TTTCTACCGAAGAAAGGCCCACCCGTGAAGGTGAGCCAGTGAGTTGATTGCAGTCCAGTTACGCTGGAGT
CTGAGGCTCGTCCTGAATGATATCAAGCTTGAATTCGTTTGTAAAACGACGGCCAGTGCTAACCGTATCG
CATTGGCCATACCTACA
Features (pLannotate 1.2.2; 8 found; start..end, strand, type, name):
      9..344     +  CDS            TRDV1: TRDV1_HUMAN - Experimental evidence at protein level: Swiss-Prot protein existence level 1. V region of the variable domain of T cell receptor (TR) delta chain that participates in the antigen recognition (PubMed:24600447). Gamma-delta TRs recognize a variety of self and foreign non-peptide antigens frequently expressed at the epithelial boundaries between the host and external environment, including endogenous lipids presented by MH-like protein CD1D and phosphoantigens presented by butyrophilin-like molecule BTN3A1. Upon antigen recognition induces rapid, innate-like immune responses involve
    432..463     +  terminator     tonB terminator: bidirectional E. coli tonB-P14 transcription terminator
    464..566     +  promoter       cat promoter: promoter of the E. coli cat gene encoding chloramphenicol acetyltransferase
    567..1223    +  CDS            cat: CAT_ECOLX - Experimental evidence at protein level: Swiss-Prot protein existence level 1. This enzyme is an effector of chloramphenicol resistance in bacteria. From Escherichia coli. This protein is used as a marker in many commonly used cloning vectors, such as pACYC184.
   1250..1277    +  terminator     T7Te terminator: phage T7 early transcription terminator
   1289..1876    -  rep_origin     ori: high-copy-number ColE1/pMB1/pBR322/pUC origin of replication
   1898..1927    -  terminator     T3Te terminator: phage T3 early transcription terminator
   1999..2018    -  CDS            lacZα (fragment): LacZα fragment of β-galactosidase; lacZ fragment
