[The description below was written by a language model from this plasmid's Addgene catalogue record and pLannotate feature annotations shown in this document.]
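Description:
makeTCR_Hs.TRAV19 is a small (about 2 kb) synthetic-biology part plasmid that stores the human T cell receptor alpha variable gene segment TRAV19 as a module for the makeTCR platform, a modular system for single-step assembly of T cell receptor coding sequences. The custom pmakeTCR backbone is minimal. It carries a high-copy ColE1/pUC-type origin for replication in E. coli and a chloramphenicol acetyltransferase gene driven by its native cat promoter for chloramphenicol selection. Short bacterial and phage transcription terminators (tonB, T7Te, T3Te) insulate the functional units from one another. A small residual lacZα fragment is also detected, and M13 forward and reverse primer sites are recorded for sequencing across the insert.

The payload is a synthetic fragment of roughly 337 bp encoding the TRAV19 V region. It has no promoter, so the plasmid is a donor of a coding module and not an expression construct. The insert is flanked by defined four-base junctions that are retained after cloning. This is consistent with overhang-directed assembly, in which the V segment is excised and joined in order with other makeTCR parts, although the record does not name the enzyme used or the destination vector.

The automated annotation labels the open reading frame at the insert position as the delta-chain V segment TRDV1. This label most likely reflects a closest-homology database match among related TCR V regions and not the true identity of the insert, because the feature's position and length fit the catalogued TRAV19 insert.
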