Addgene plasmid #233960: makeTCR_Hs.TRAV19
Purpose: Hs TRAV gene for makeTCR assembly
Depositing lab: Michael Platten. Depositing organization: Deutsches Krebsforschungszentrum (DKFZ). Publication: makeTCR: A Modular Platform for Rapid, Flexible, Scalable, Single-Step T Cell Receptor Synthesis. Hamberger M, Neuhoff M-T, Pietrantonio SV, Boschert T, Maldonado Torres C, Errerd A, Tan CL, Lindner JM, Platten M, Green EW. bioRxiv 2025.04.27.647198 10.1101/2025.04.27.647198.
Backbone
  Vector backbone: pmakeTCR
  Backbone manufacturer: custom
  Backbone size w/o insert (bp): 1710
  Vector type: Synthetic Biology
Growth in bacteria
  Bacterial resistance: Chloramphenicol, 25 μg/mL
  Growth temperature: 37°C
  Growth strain: DH5alpha
  Copy number: High Copy
Gene/Insert
  Gene/Insert name: TRAV19 (alt name: ENSG00000211799)
  Species: H. sapiens (human)
  Insert size (bp): 337
  Entrez Gene: TRAV19 (a.k.a. TCRAV12S1, TCRAV19S1)
  Promoter: n/a
  Cloning method: Restriction Enzyme; 5′ cloning site GATG (not destroyed); 3′ cloning site CTGT (not destroyed)
  Sequencing primers: 5′ M13 (-21) Forward; 3′ M13 Reverse
Resource information
  A portion of this plasmid was derived from a plasmid made by: synthetic
Terms and licenses: Academic/Nonprofit Terms; Industry Terms: Not Available to Industry
Depositor comments: Please visit https://doi.org/10.1101/2025.04.27.647198 for bioRxiv preprint.
How to cite: makeTCR_Hs.TRAV19 was a gift from Michael Platten (Addgene plasmid # 233960 ; http://n2t.net/addgene:233960 ; RRID:Addgene_233960)
